>Addgene plasmid #98789 | MSP794 | addgene full sequence | sequence record 183251 | Addgene NGS Result
TCAGATCCTTCCGTATTTAGCCAGTATGTTCTCTAGTGTGGTTCGTTGTTTTTGCGTGAGCCATGAGAAC
GAACCATTGAGATCATGCTTACTTTGCATGTCACTCAAAAATTTTGCCTCAAAACTGGTGAGCTGAATTT
TTGCAGTTAAAGCATCGTGTAGTGTTTTTCTTAGTCCGTTACGTAGGTAGGAATCTGATGTAATGGTTGT
TGGTATTTTGTCACCATTCATTTTTATCTGGTTGTTCTCAAGTTCGGTTACGAGATCCATTTGTCTATCT
AGTTCAACTTGGAAAATCAACGTATCAGTCGGGCGGCCTCGCTTATCAACCACCAATTTCATATTGCTGT
AAGTGTTTAAATCTTTACTTATTGGTTTCAAAACCCATTGGTTAAGCCTTTTAAACTCATGGTAGTTATT
TTCAAGCATTAACATGAACTTAAATTCATCAAGGCTAATCTCTATATTTGCCTTGTGAGTTTTCTTTTGT
GTTAGTTCTTTTAATAACCACTCATAAATCCTCATAGAGTATTTGTTTTCAAAAGACTTAACATGTTCCA
GATTATATTTTATGAATTTTTTTAACTGGAAAAGATAAGGCAATATCTCTTCACTAAAAACTAATTCTAA
TTTTTCGCTTGAGAACTTGGCATAGTTTGTCCACTGGAAAATCTCAAAGCCTTTAACCAAAGGATTCCTG
ATTTCCACAGTTCTCGTCATCAGCTCTCTGGTTGCTTTAGCTAATACACCATAAGCATTTTCCCTACTGA
TGTTCATCATCTGAGCGTATTGGTTATAAGTGAACGATACCGTCCGTTCTTTCCTTGTAGGGTTTTCAAT
CGTGGGGTTGAGTAGTGCCACACAGCATAAAATTAGCTTGGTTTCATGCTCCGTTAAGTCATAGCGACTA
ATCGCTAGTTCATTTGCTTTGAAAACAACTAATTCAGACATACATCTCAATTGGTCTAGGTGATTTTAAT
CACTATACCAATTGAGATGGGCTAGTCAATGATAATTACTAGTCCTTTTCCTTTGAGTTGTGGGTATCTG
TAAATTCTGCTAGACCTTTGCTGGAAAACTTGTAAATTCTGCTAGACCCTCTGTAAATTCCGCTAGACCT
TTGTGTGTTTTTTTTGTTTATATTCAAGTGGTTATAATTTATAGAATAAAGAAAGAATAAAAAAAGATAA
AAAGAATAGATCCCAGCCCTGTGTATAACTCACTACTTTAGTCAGTTCCGCAGTATTACAAAAGGATGTC
GCAAACGCTGTTTGCTCCTCTACAAAACAGACCTTAAAACCCTAAAGGCTTAAGTAGCACCCTCGCAAGC
TCGGGCAAATCGCTGAATATTCCTTTTGTCTCCGACCATCAGGCACCTGAGTCGCTGTCTTTTTCGTGAC
ATTCAGTTCGCTGCGCTCACGGCTCTGGCAGTGAATGGGGGTAAATGGCACTACAGGCGCCTTTTATGGA
TTCATGCAAGGAAACTACCCATAATACAAGAAAAGCCCGTCACGGGCTTCTCAGGGCGTTTTATGGCGGG
TCTGCTATGTGGTGCTATCTGACTTTTTGCTGTTCAGCAGTTCCTGCCCTCTGATTTTCCAGTCTGACCA
CTTCGGATTATCCCGTGACAGGTCATTCAGACTGGCTAATGCACCCAGTAAGGCAGCGGTATCATCAACA
GGCTTACCCGTCTTACTGTCAAGAGGACATCCGGTCAAATAAAACGAAAGGCTCAGTCGAAAGACTGGGC
CTTTCGTTTTGCTGAGGAGACTTAGGGACCCTACTAATACGACTCACTATAGGGAGAAAGAAGGAGCGAC
ATTGCTCCGTGTATTCACTCGTTGGAATGAATACACAGTGCAGTGTTTATTCTGTTATTTATGCCAAAAA
TAAAGGCCACTATCAGGCAGCTTTGTTGTTCTGTTTACCAAGTTCAGGAGGTAACTCATAAGAAAGACCT
GCAGGTGCAGTAAAGGAAAAAAAAA
[85 nt withheld, positions 1986-2070]
C
[98 nt withheld, positions 2072-2169]
A
[305 nt withheld, positions 2171-2475]
G
[176 nt withheld, positions 2477-2652]
CCAATCGTCTGACCTGCCTCAACCTCCTGTC
[82 nt withheld, positions 2684-2765]
GCTCTGAGGGA
[161 nt withheld, positions 2777-2937]
T
[41 nt withheld, positions 2939-2979]
T
[62 nt withheld, positions 2981-3042]
A
[35 nt withheld, positions 3044-3078]
CCTCCCTCAATCGGTTGAATGTCGCCCTTTTGTCTTTGGCGCTGGTAAACCTTACGAGTTCAGTATCGAC
TGCGATAAGATCAACCTGTTCCGC
[50 nt withheld, positions 3173-3222]
T
[37 nt withheld, positions 3224-3260]
GAAATTTGGAAACTTTTTGCTTACATACCAACCTCCCCAATTTTCCCAAACAGAGGTAATGAAACGTTTG
GTTAAATTAGGTCGCATCTCTGAGGAGTGTGGTTTTGATACCGTATGGTTACTGGAGCATCATTTCACGG
AGTTTGGTTTGCTTGGTAACCCTTATGTCGCTGCTGCATATTTACTTGGCGCGACTAAAAAATTGAATGT
AGGAACTGCCGCTATTGTTCTTCCCACAGCCCATCCAGTACGCCAACTTGAAGATGTGAATTTATTGGAT
CAAATGTCAAAAGGACGATTTCGGTTTGGTATTTGCCGAGGGCTTTACAACAAGGACTTTCGCGTATTCG
GCACAGATATGAATAACAGTCGCGCCTTAGCGGAATGCTGGTACGGGCTGATAAAGAATGGCATGACAGA
GGGATATATGGAAGCTGATAATGAACATATCAAGTTCCATAAGGTAAAAGTAAACCCCGCGGCGTATAGC
AGAGGTGGCGCACCGGTTTATGTGGTGGCTGAATCAGCTTCGACGACTGAGTGGGCTGCTCAATTTGGCC
TACCGATGATATTAAGTTGGATTATAAATACTAACGAAAAGAAAGCACAACTTGAGCTTTATAATGAAGT
GGCTCAAGAATATGGGCACGATATTCATAATATCGACCATTGCTTATCATATATAACATCTGTAGATCAT
GACTCAATTAAAGCGAAAGAGATTTGCCGGAAATTTCTGGGGCATTGGTATGATTCTTATGTGAATGCTA
CGACTATTTTTGATGATTCAGACCAAACAAGAGGTTATGATTTCAATAAAGGGCAGTGGCGTGACTTTGT
ATTAAAAGGACATAAAGATACTAATCGCCGTATTGATTACAGTTACGAAATCAATCCCGTGGGAACGCCG
CAGGAATGTATTGACATAATTCAAAAAGACATTGATGCTACAGGAATATCAAATATTTGTTGTGGATTTG
AAGCTAATGGAACAGTAGACGAAATTATTGCTTCCATGAAGCTCTTCCAGTCTGATGTCATGCCATTTCT
TAAAGAAAAACAACGTTCGCTATTATATTATGGCGGTGGCGGTAGCGGTGGTGGCGGTAGCGGCGGTGGC
GGTAGCGGCGGTGGCGGTAGCAAATTTGGATTGTTCTTCCTTAACTTCATCAATTCAACAACTGTTCAAG
AACAGAGTATAGTTCGCATGCAGGAAATAACGGAGTATGTTGATAAGTTGAATTTTGAACAGATTTTAGT
GTATGAAAATCATTTTTCAGATAATGGTGTTGTCGGCGCTCCTCTGACTGTTTCTGGTTTTCTGCTCGGT
TTAACAGAGAAAATTAAAATTGGTTCATTAAATCACATCATTACAACTCATCATCCTGTCCGCATAGCGG
AGGAAGCTTGCTTATTGGATCAGTTAAGTGAAGGGAGATTTATTTTAGGGTTTAGTGATTGCGAAAAAAA
AGATGAAATGCATTTTTTTAATCGCCCGGTTGAATATCAACAGCAACTATTTGAAGAGTGTTATGAAATC
ATTAACGATGCTTTAACAACAGGCTATTGTAATCCAGATAACGATTTTTATAGCTTCCCTAAAATATCTG
TAAATCCCCATGCTTATACGCCAGGCGGACCTCGGAAATATGTAACAGCAACCAGTCATCATATTGTTGA
GTGGGCGGCCAAAAAAGGTATTCCTCTCATCTTTAAGTGGGATGATTCTAATGATGTTAGATATGAATAT
GCTGAAAGATATAAAGCCGTTGCGGATAAATATGACGTTGACCTATCAGAGATAGACCATCAGTTAATGA
TATTAGTTAACTATAACGAAGATAGTAATAAAGCTAAACAAGAGACGCGTGCATTTATTAGTGATTATGT
TCTTGAAATGCACCCTAATGAAAATTTCGAAAATAAACTTGAAGAAATAATTGCAGAAAACGCTGTCGGA
AATTATACGGAGTGTATAACTGCGGCTAAGTTGGCAATTGAAAAGTGTGGTGCGAAAAGTGTATTGCTGT
CCTTTGAACCAATGAATGATTTGATGAGCCAAAAAAATGTAATCAATATTGTTGATGATAATATTAAGAA
GTACCACACGGAATATACCTAAACTTAATTAACGGCACTCCTCAGCAAATATAATGACCCTCTTGATAAC
CCAAGAGGGCATTTTTTAATGCCCATGGCGTCATGTTGAAAATCTCCATTACGCGAACGCGAAGTCCGAC
TCTAAGATGTCACGGAGGTTCAAGTTACCTTTAGCCGGAAGTGCTGGCATTTTGTCCAATTGAGACTCGT
GCAACTGGTCAGCGAACTGGTCGTAGAAATCAGCCAGTACATCACAAGACTCATATGTGTCAACCATAGT
TTCGCGCACTGCTTTGAACAGGTTCGCAGCGTCAGCCGGAATGGTACCGAAGGAGTCGTGAATCAGTGCA
AAAGATTCGATTCCGTACTTCTCGTGTGCCCACACTACAGTCTTACGAAGGTGGCTACCGTCTTGGCTGT
GTACAAAGTTAGGAGCGATACCAGACTCCTGTTTGTGTGCATCAATCTCGCTATCTTTGTTGGTGTTAAT
GGTAGGCTGTAAGCGGAACTGACCGAGGAACATCAGGTTCAAGCGCGTCTGAATAGGCTTCTTGTATTCC
TGCCACACAGGGAAACCATCAGGAGTTACCCAATGCACAGCGCAACGCTTGCGAAGAATCTCTCCAGTCT
TCTTATCTTTGACCTCAGCAGCCAGCAGCTTAGCAGCAGACTTAAGCCAGTTCATTGCTTCAACCGCAGC
TACCACCGTCACGCTCACAGATTCCCAAATCAGCTTAGCCATGTATCCAGCAGCCTGATTCGGCTGAGTG
AACATCAGACCCTTGCCGGAATCAATAGCTGGCTGAATGGTATCTTCCAGCACTTGTTGACGGAAGCCGA
ACTCTTTGGACCCGTAAGCCAGCGTCATGACTGAACGCTTAGTCACACTGCGAGTAACACCGTAAGCCAG
CCATTGACCAGCCAGTGCCTTAGTGCCCAGCTTGACTTTCTCAGAGATTTCACCAGTGTTCTCATCGGTC
ACGGTAACTACTTCGTTATCGGTCCCATTGATTGCGTCTGCTTGTAGAATCTCGTTGACTTTCTTAGCAA
CAATCCCGTAGATGTCCTGAACGGTTTCACTAGGAAGCAAGTTAACCGCGCGACCACCTACCTCATCTCG
GAGCATCGCGGAGAAGTGCTGGATGCCAGAGCAAGACCCGTCAAACGCCAGCGGAAGGGAGCAGTTATAG
CTCAGGCCGTGGTGCTGTACCCCAGCGTACTCAAAGCAGAACGCAAGGAAGCAGAACGGAGAATCTTGCT
CAGCCCACCAAGTGTTCTCCAGTGGAGACTTAGCGCAAGCCATGATGTTCTCGTGGTTTTCCTCAATGAA
CTTGATGCGCTCAGGGAACGGAACCTTATCGACACCCGCACAGTTTGCACCGTGGATTTTCAGCCAGTAG
TAACCTTCCTTACCGATTGGTTTACCTTTCGCCAGCGTAAGCAGTCCTTTGGTCATATCGTTACCTTGCG
GGTTGAACATTGACACAGCGTAAACACGACCGCGCCAGTCCATGTTGTAAGGGAACCAGATGGCCTTATG
GTTAGCAAACTTATTGGCTTGCTCAAGCATGAACTCAAGGCTGATACGGCGAGACTTGCGAGCCTTGTCC
TTGCGGTACACAGCAGCGGCAGCACGTTTCCACGCGGTGAGAGCCTCAGGATTCATGTCGATGTCTTCCG
GTTTCATCGGGAGTTCTTCACGCTCAATCGCAGGGATGTCCTCGACCGGACAATGCTTCCACTTGGTGAT
TACGTTGGCGACCGCTAGGACTTTCTTGTTGATTTTCCATGCGGTGTTTTGCGCAATGTTAATCGCTTTG
TACACCTCAGGCATGTAAACGTCTTCGTAGCGCATCAGTGCTTTCTTACTGTGAGTACGCACCAGCGCCA
GAGGACGACGACCGTTAGCCCAATAGCCACCACCAGTAATGCCAGTCCACGGCTTAGGAGGAACTACGCA
AGGTTGGAACATCGGAGAGATGCCAGCCAGCGCACCTGCACGGGTTGCGATAGCCTCAGCGTATTCAGGT
GCGAGTTCGATAGTCTCAGAGTCTTGACCTACTACGCCAGCATTTTGGCGGTGTAAGCTAACCATTCCGG
TTGACTCAATGAGCATCTCGATGCAGCGTACTCCTACATGAATAGAGTCTTCCTTATGCCACGAAGACCA
CGCCTCGCCACCGAGTAGACCCTTAGAGAGCATGTCAGCCTCGACAACTTGCATAAATGCTTTCTTGTAG
ACGTGCCCTACGCGCTTGTTGAGTTGTTCCTCAACGTTTTTCTTGAAGTGCTTAGCTTCAAGGTCACGGA
TACGACCGAAGCGAGCCTCGTCCTCAATGGCCCGACCGATTGCGCTTGCTACAGCCTGAACGGTTGTATT
GTCAGCACTGGTTAGGCAAGCCAGAGTGGTCTTAATGGTGATGTACGCTACGGCTTCCGGCTTGATTTCT
TGCAGGAACTGGAAGGCTGTCGGGCGCTTGCCGCGCTTAGCTTTCACTTCCTCAAACCAGTCGTTGATGC
GTGCAATCATCTTAGGGAGTAGGGTAGTGATGAGAGGCTTAGCGGCAGCGTTATCCGCAACCTCACCAGC
TTTAAGTTGACGCTCAAACATCTTGCGGAAGCGTGCTTCACCCATCTCGTAAGACTCATGCTCAAGGGCC
AACTGTTCGCGAGCTAAACGCTCACCGTAATGGTCAGCCAGAGTGTTGAACGGGATAGCAGCCAGTTCGA
TGTCAGAGAAGTCGTTCTTAGCGATGTTAATCGTGTTACCGCCCGCTCCACTGCCTGCGCTACCGCCTGC
GCTGTGACCAACCAGGTTGTGACCCGCACCACCACTCGCACCACCGCCGCTACCACGGTCAGAAGTGACC
AGTTCGTTCTTCTCCCACCAACGCTTAAGGTCGAACGAAGGGGAAGCCTTCGGCGCCACCTCATGATGGG
CGCGAAGCACAGCGCCTTCGTACTTAGCCAGCAGTGTGACAAGCAGTGAGCGAAGGGATTGCATTTGGGC
TGGCGTAAAGTTAGCGTCGAACTTACCTTTATCGTCGATACCACCAACAAGGCAGACGCCGATAGAGTTG
TGGTTGTAACCCTTAGCGTGAGAGCCTACAGCCATCTCATCTCGTCCTGCCTCCACAGTACCGTCTCGCT
TGATGATAAAGTGGTATCCCACATCGAGCCAACCCTGCTCTTTGTGCCACTGGCGAATCTCACGGACACC
AACATTCTGACTTGGCTTGGTAGCCGAGCAGTGAACAAAGATTGCGTCAGTAGATTCACGTTGTTTAAAC
TGTACACGAGCCATTTTTTTTTTCCTTTCGAGGAAGGAACTCTAGTAAAAGTTAAACAAAATTATTTGTA
GAGGGAAACCGTTGTGGTCTCCCTGAATATATATTACGAGCCTTATGCATGCCCGTAAAGTTATCCAGCA
ACCACTCATAGACCTAGGGCAGCAGATAGGGACGACGTGGTGTTAGCTGTGCTCTAGAATAAAACGAAAG
GCCCAGTCTTTCGACTGAGCCTTTCGTTTTATTTGACCGGAAATCAGAATTGGTTAATTGGTTGTAACAC
TGGCAGAGCATTACGTTACCAATGCTTAATCAGTGAGGCACCTATCTCAGCGATCTGTCTATTTCGTTCA
TCCATAGTTGCCTGACTCCCCGTCGTGTAGATAACTACGATACGGGAGGGCTTACCATCTGGCCCCAGTG
CTGCAATGATACCGCGAGACCCACGCTCACCGGCTCCAGATTTATCAGCAATAAACCAGCCAGCCGGAAG
GGCCGAGCGCAGAAGTGGTCCTGCAACTTTATCCGCCTCCATCCAGTCTATTAATTGTTGCCGGGAAGCT
AGAGTAAGTAGTTCGCCAGTTAATAGTTTGCGCAACGTTGTTGCCATTGCTACAGGCATCGTGGTGTCAC
GCTCGTCGTTTGGTATGGCTTCATTCAGCTCCGGTTCCCAACGATCAAGGCGAGTTACATGATCCCCCAT
GTTGTGCAAAAAAGCGGTTAGCTCCTTCGGTCCTCCGATCGTTGTCAGAAGTAAGTTGGCCGCAGTGTTA
TCACTCATGGTTATGGCAGCACTGCATAATTCTCTTACTGTCATGCCATCCGTAAGATGCTTTTCTGTGA
CTGGTGAGTACTCAACCAAGTCATTCTGAGAATAGTGTATGCGGCGACCGAGTTGCTCTTGCCCGGCGTC
AATACGGGATAATACCGCGCCACATAGCAGAACTTTAAAAGTGCTCATCATTGGAAAACGTTCTTCGGGG
CGAAAACTCTCAAGGATCTTACCGCTGTTGAGATCCAGTTCGATGTAACCCACTCGTGCACCCAACTGAT
CTTCAGCATCTTTTACTTTCACCAGCGTTTCTGGGTGAGCAAAAACAGGAAGGCAAAATGCCGCAAAAAA
GGGAATAAGGGCGACACGGAAATGTTGAATACTCATACTCTTCCTTTTTCAATATTATTGAAGCATTTAT
CAGGGTTATTGTCTCATGAGCGGATACATATTTGAATGTATTTAGAAAAATAAACAAATAGGGGTTCCGC
GCACATTTCCCCGAAAAGTGCCACCTGACGTCTAAGAAACCATTATTATCATGACATTAACCTATAAAAA
TAGGCGTATCACGAGGCCCTTAGGCCAAATAGGCCGT
Features (pLannotate 1.2.2; 12 found; start..end, strand, type, name):
      1..951     -  CDS            Rep101: RepA protein needed for replication with the pSC101 origin; rep101
    999..1221    -  rep_origin     pSC101 ori: low-copy replication origin that requires the Rep101 protein
   1716..1760    +  terminator     rrnB T1 terminator: transcription terminator T1 from the E. coli rrnB gene
   1785..1803    +  promoter       T7 promoter: promoter for bacteriophage T7 RNA polymerase
   1986..3259    +  CDS            M13 gene III (fragment) (sequence partly withheld): pIII; III; minor coat protein
   3259..4338    +  CDS            luxA (sequence partly withheld): LUXA1_PHOLU - Experimental evidence at protein level: Swiss-Prot protein existence level 1. Light-emitting reaction in luminous bacteria. From Photorhabdus luminescens (Xenorhabdus luminescens).
   4402..5382    +  CDS            LuxB: LuxB luciferase subunit; luxB; from the Photorhabdus luminescens bioluminescence operon
   5482..8127    -  CDS            RPOL_BPT7: Experimental evidence at protein level: Swiss-Prot protein existence level 1. Highly processive DNA-dependent RNA polymerase that catalyzes the transcription of class II and class III viral genes. Recognizes a specific promoter sequence and enters first into an 'abortive phase' where very short transcripts are synthesized and released before proceeding to the processive transcription of long RNA chains. Unwinds the double-stranded DNA to expose the coding strand for templating. Participates in the initiation of viral DNA replication presumably by making primers accessible to the DNA polymerase
   8213..8664    -  CDS            T7 lysozyme (fragment): lysozyme from bacteriophage T7 inhibitor of T7 RNA polymerase
   8849..8895    -  terminator     rrnB T1 terminator: transcription terminator T1 from the E. coli rrnB gene
   8946..9806    -  CDS            AmpR: β-lactamase; bla; confers resistance to ampicillin, carbenicillin, and related antibiotics
   9807..9911    -  promoter       AmpR promoter: bla
