[The description below was written by a language model from this plasmid's Addgene catalogue record and pLannotate feature annotations shown in this document.]
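Description:
MSP794 is a 10,017-nt low-copy bacterial accessory plasmid for phage-assisted continuous evolution (PACE), built on a pSC101 backbone. It replicates in E. coli through the pSC101 origin together with the plasmid-encoded Rep101 (RepA) protein that this origin requires. Selection is by ampicillin, through a β-lactamase gene driven by its own bla promoter.

The synthetic insert comprises two divergently oriented modules that together form a protease-responsive gene circuit. On one strand, a promoter named proB in the insert description (not annotated in the feature table) drives a fusion of T7 lysozyme to T7 RNA polymerase. The two domains are joined by a linker in which short ggs spacers flank a peptide that serves as the candidate protease substrate. T7 lysozyme is a natural inhibitor of T7 RNA polymerase, so tethering it presumably keeps the polymerase inactive until a protease cuts the linker and releases it. On the other strand, downstream of an rrnB T1 terminator that insulates the cassette from read-through, a T7 promoter controls M13 gene III followed by luxA and luxB. Gene III encodes the minor coat protein pIII, which M13 phage need to be infectious, while the luciferase subunits give a luminescence readout of the same transcriptional output.

In PACE, this design links propagation of a gene III-deficient selection phage carrying an evolving protease to cleavage of the encoded substrate, since only phage with active variants trigger pIII production. The associated publication used such plasmids to evolve proteases with altered substrate specificity. The record does not state which protease this particular linker sequence was designed to select for.
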