Addgene plasmid #98789: MSP794
Purpose: Accessory Plasmid for PACE
Depositing lab: David Liu. Depositing organization: Harvard University. Publication: Phage-assisted continuous evolution of proteases with altered substrate specificity. Packer MS, Rees HA, Liu DR. Nat Commun. 2017 Oct 16;8(1):956. doi: 10.1038/s41467-017-01055-9. PubMed 29038472.
Backbone
  Vector backbone: pSC101
  Backbone manufacturer: ATCC
  Vector type: Synthetic Biology
Growth in bacteria
  Bacterial resistance: Ampicillin, 100 μg/mL
  Growth temperature: 37°C
  Growth strain: DH5alpha
  Copy number: Low Copy
Gene/Insert
  Gene/Insert name: proB-lysozyme-ggs-HNLVGHS-ggs-T7RNAP//T7pro-gIII-lux
  Species: Synthetic
  Mutation: None
  Cloning method: Unknown
Terms and licenses: Academic/Nonprofit Terms; Industry Terms: Not Available to Industry
How to cite: MSP794 was a gift from David Liu (Addgene plasmid # 98789 ; http://n2t.net/addgene:98789 ; RRID:Addgene_98789)
